>Addgene plasmid #57533 | mGeos-M-TBRII-N-18 | addgene full sequence | sequence record 213160 | Addgene NGS Result
CGTTACATAACTTACGGTAAATGGCCCGCCTGGCTGACCGCCCAACGACCCCCGCCCATTGACGTCAATA
ATGACGTATGTTCCCATAGTAACGCCAATAGGGACTTTCCATTGACGTCAATGGGTGGAGTATTTACGGT
AAACTGCCCACTTGGCAGTACATCAAGTGTATCATATGCCAAGTACGCCCCCTATTGACGTCAATGACGG
TAAATGGCCCGCCTGGCATTATGCCCAGTACATGACCTTATGGGACTTTCCTACTTGGCAGTACATCTAC
GTATTAGTCATCGCTATTACCATGGTGATGCGGTTTTGGCAGTACATCAATGGGCGTGGATAGCGGTTTG
ACTCACGGGGATTTCCAAGTCTCCACCCCATTGACGTCAATGGGAGTTTGTTTTGGCACCAAAATCAACG
GGACTTTCCAAAATGTCGTAACAACTCCGCCCCATTGACGCAAATGGGCGGTAGGCGTGTACGGTGGGAG
GTCTATATAAGCAGAGCTGGTTTAGTGAACCGTCAGATCCGCTAGCGCCACCATGGGTCGGGGGCTGCTC
AGGGGCCTGTGGCCGCTGCACATCGTCCTGTGGACGCGTATCGCCAGCACGATCCCACCGCACGTTCAGA
AGTCGGATGTGGAAATGGAGGCCCAGAAAGATGAAATCATCTGCCCCAGCTGTAATAGGACTGCCCATCC
ACTGAGACATATTAATAACGACATGATAGTCACTGACAACAACGGTGCAGTCAAGTTTCCACAACTGTGT
AAATTTTGTGATGTGAGATTTTCCACCTGTGACAACCAGAAATCCTGCATGAGCAACTGCAGCATCACCT
CCATCTGTGAGAAGCCACAGGAAGTCTGTGTGGCTGTATGGAGAAAGAATGACGAGAACATAACACTAGA
GACAGTTTGCCATGACCCCAAGCTCCCCTACCATGACTTTATTCTGGAAGATGCTGCTTCTCCAAAGTGC
ATTATGAAGGAAAAAAAAAAGCCTGGTGAGACTTTCTTCATGTGTTCCTGTAGCTCTGATGAGTGCAATG
ACAACATCATCTTCTCAGAAGAATATAACACCAGCAATCCTGACTTGTTGCTAGTCATATTTCAAGTGAC
AGGCATCAGCCTCCTGCCACCACTGGGAGTTGCCATATCTGTCATCATCATCTTCTACTGCTACCGCGTT
AACCGGCAGCAGAAGCTGAGTTCAACCTGGGAAACCGGCAAGACGCGGAAGCTCATGGAGTTCAGCGAGC
ACTGTGCCATCATCCTGGAAGATGACCGCTCTGACATCAGCTCCACGTGTGCCAACAACATCAACCACAA
CACAGAGCTGCTGCCCATTGAGCTGGACACCCTGGTGGGGAAAGGTCGCTTTGCTGAGGTCTATAAGGCC
AAGCTGAAGCAGAACACTTCAGAGCAGTTTGAGACAGTGGCAGTCAAGATCTTTCCCTATGAGGAGTATG
CCTCTTGGAAGACAGAGAAGGACATCTTCTCAGACATCAATCTGAAGCATGAGAACATACTCCAGTTCCT
GACGGCTGAGGAGCGGAAGACGGAGTTGGGGAAACAATACTGGCTGATCACCGCCTTCCACGCCAAGGGC
AACCTACAGGAGTACCTGACGCGGCATGTCATCAGCTGGGAGGACCTGCGCAAGCTGGGCAGCTCCCTCG
CCCGGGGGATTGCTAACCTCCACAGTGATCACACTCCATGTGGGAGGCCCAAGATGCCCATCGTGCACAG
GGACCTCAAGAGCTCCAATATCCTCGTGAAGAACGACCTAACCTGCTGCCTGTGTGACTTTGGGCTTTCC
CTGCGTCTGGACCCTACTCTGTCTGTGGATGACCTGGCTAACAGTGGGCAGGTGGGAACTGCAAGATACA
TGGCTCCAGAAGTCCTAGAATCCAGGATGAATTTGGAGAATGTTGAGTCCTTCAAGCAGACCGATGTCTA
CTCCATGGCTCTGGTGCTCTGGGAAATGACATCTCGCTGTAATGCAGTGGGAGAAGTAAAAGATTATGAG
CCTCCATTTGGTTCCAAGGTGCGGGAGCACCCCTGTGTCGAAAGCATGAAGGACAACGTGTTGAGAGATC
GAGGGCGACCAGAAATTCCCAGCTTCTGGCTCAACCACCAGGGCATCCAGATGGTGTGTGAGACGTTGAC
TGAGTGCTGGGACCACGACCCAGAGGCCCGTCTCACAGCCCAGTGTGTGGCAGAACGCTTCAGTGAGCTG
GAGCATCTGGACAGGCTCTCGGGGAGGAGCTGCTCGGAGGAGAAGATTCCTGAAGACGGCTCCCTAAACA
CTACCAAAAGCAGCGGTGGAGCAAGCGCAGCCAGTGGTAGCGCGGATCCACCGGTCGCCACCATGAGTGC
GATTAAGCCAGACATGAAGATCAAACTCCGTATGGAAGGCAACGTAAACGGGCACCACTTTGTGATCGAC
GGAGATGGTACAGGCAAGCCTTTTGAGGGAAAACAGAGTATGGATCTTGAAGTCAAAGAGGGCGGACCTC
TGCCTTTTGCCTTTGATATCCTGACCACTGCATTCATGTACGGCAACAGGGTATTCGCCAAATATCCAGA
CAACATACAAGACTATTTTAAGCAGTCGTTTCCTAAGGGGTATTCGTGGGAACGAAGCTTGACTTTCGAA
GACGGGGGCATTTGCATTGCCAGAAACGACATAACAATGGAAGGGGACACTTTCTATAATAAAGTTCGAT
TTTATGGTACCAACTTTCCCGCCAATGGTCCAGTTATGCAGAAGAAGACGCTGAAATGGGAGCCCTCCAC
TGAGAAAATGTATGTGCGTGATGGAGTGCTGACGGGTGATATTCATATGGCTTTGTTGCTTGAAGGAAAT
GCCCATTACCGATGTGACTTCAGAACTACTTACAAAGCTAAGGAGAAGGGTGTCAAGTTACCAGGCTACC
ACTTTGTGGACCACTGCATTGAGATTTTAAGCCATGACAAAGATTACAACAAGGTTAAGCTGTATGAGCA
TGCTGTTGCTCATTCTGGATTGCCTGACAATGCCAGACGATAAGCGGCCGCGACTCTAGATCATAATCAG
CCATACCACATTTGTAGAGGTTTTACTTGCTTTAAAAAACCTCCCACACCTCCCCCTGAACCTGAAACAT
AAAATGAATGCAATTGTTGTTGTTAACTTGTTTATTGCAGCTTATAATGGTTACAAATAAAGCAATAGCA
TCACAAATTTCACAAATAAAGCATTTTTTTCACTGCATTCTAGTTGTGGTTTGTCCAAACTCATCAATGT
ATCTTAAGGCGTAAATTGTAAGCGTTAATATTTTGTTAAAATTCGCGTTAAATTTTTGTTAAATCAGCTC
ATTTTTTAACCAATAGGCCGAAATCGGCAAAATCCCTTATAAATCAAAAGAATAGACCGAGATAGGGT
[37 nt withheld, positions 3429-3465]
AAAGAACGTGGACTCCAACGTCAAAGG
[49 nt withheld, positions 3493-3541]
T
[91 nt withheld, positions 3543-3633]
G
[124 nt withheld, positions 3635-3758]
CAGGTGGCACTTTTCGGGGAAATGTGCGCGGAACCCCTATTTGTTTATTTTTCTAAATACATTCAAATAT
GTATCCGCTCATGAGACAATAACCCTGATAAATGCTTCAATAATATTGAAAAAGGAAGAGTCCTGAGGCG
GAAAGAACCAGCTGTGGAATGTGTGTCAGTTAGGGTGTGGAAAGTCCCCAGGCTCCCCAGCAGGCAGAAG
TATGCAAAGCATGCATCTCAATTAGTCAGCAACCAGGTGTGGAAAGTCCCCAGGCTCCCCAGCAGGCAGA
AGTATGCAAAGCATGCATCTCAATTAGTCAGCAACCATAGTCCCGCCCCTAACTCCGCCCATCCCGCCCC
TAACTCCGCCCAGTTCCGCCCATTCTCCGCCCCATGGCTGACTAATTTTTTTTATTTATGCAGAGGCCGA
GGCCGCCTCGGCCTCTGAGCTATTCCAGAAGTAGTGAGGAGGCTTTTTTGGAGGCCTAGGCTTTTGCAAA
GATCGATCAAGAGACAGGATGAGGATCGTTTCGCATGATTGAACAAGATGGATTGCACGCAGGTTCTCCG
GCCGCTTGGGTGGAGAGGCTATTCGGCTATGACTGGGCACAACAGACAATCGGCTGCTCTGATGCCGCCG
TGTTCCGGCTGTCAGCGCAGGGGCGCCCGGTTCTTTTTGTCAAGACCGACCTGTCCGGTGCCCTGAATGA
ACTGCAAGACGAGGCAGCGCGGCTATCGTGGCTGGCCACGACGGGCGTTCCTTGCGCAGCTGTGCTCGAC
GTTGTCACTGAAGCGGGAAGGGACTGGCTGCTATTGGGCGAAGTGCCGGGGCAGGATCTCCTGTCATCTC
ACCTTGCTCCTGCCGAGAAAGTATCCATCATGGCTGATGCAATGCGGCGGCTGCATACGCTTGATCCGGC
TACCTGCCCATTCGACCACCAAGCGAAACATCGCATCGAGCGAGCACGTACTCGGATGGAAGCCGGTCTT
GTCGATCAGGATGATCTGGACGAAGAGCATCAGGGGCTCGCGCCAGCCGAACTGTTCGCCAGGCTCAAGG
CGAGCATGCCCGACGGCGAGGATCTCGTCGTGACCCATGGCGATGCCTGCTTGCCGAATATCATGGTGGA
AAATGGCCGCTTTTCTGGATTCATCGACTGTGGCCGGCTGGGTGTGGCGGACCGCTATCAGGACATAGCG
TTGGCTACCCGTGATATTGCTGAAGAGCTTGGCGGCGAATGGGCTGACCGCTTCCTCGTGCTTTACGGTA
TCGCCGCTCCCGATTCGCAGCGCATCGCCTTCTATCGCCTTCTTGACGAGTTCTTCTGAGCGGGACTCTG
GGGTTCGAAATGACCGACCAAGCGACGCCCAACCTGCCATCACGAGATTTCGATTCCACCGCCGCCTTCT
ATGAAAGGTTGGGCTTCGGAATCGTTTTCCGGGACGCCGGCTGGATGATCCTCCAGCGCGGGGATCTCAT
GCTGGAGTTCTTCGCCCACCCTAGGGGGAGGCTAACTGAAACACGGAAGGAGACAATACCGGAAGGAACC
CGCGCTATGACGGCAATAAAAAGACAGAATAAAACGCACGGTGTTGGGTCGTTTGTTCATAAACGCGGGG
TTCGGTCCCAGGGCTGGCACTCTGTCGATACCCCACCGAGACCCCATTGGGGCCAATACGCCCGCGTTTC
TTCCTTTTCCCCACCCCACCCCCCAAGTTCGGGTGAAGGCCCAGGGCTCGCAGCCAACGTCGGGGCGGCA
GGCCCTGCCATAGCCTCAGGTTACTCATATATACTTTAGATTGATTTAAAACTTCATTTTTAATTTAAAA
GGATCTAGGTGAAGATCCTTTTTGATAATCTCATGACCAAAATCCCTTAACGTGAGTTTTCGTTCCACTG
AGCGTCAGACCCCGTAGAAAAGATCAAAGGATCTTCTTGAGATCCTTTTTTTCTGCGCGTAATCTGCTGC
TTGCAAACAAAAAAACCACCGCTACCAGCGGTGGTTTGTTTGCCGGATCAAGAGCTACCAACTCTTTTTC
CGAAGGTAACTGGCTTCAGCAGAGCGCAGATACCAAATACTGTTCTTCTAGTGTAGCCGTAGTTAGGCCA
CCACTTCAAGAACTCTGTAGCACCGCCTACATACCTCGCTCTGCTAATCCTGTTACCAGTGGCTGCTGCC
AGTGGCGATAAGTCGTGTCTTACCGGGTTGGACTCAAGACGATAGTTACCGGATAAGGCGCAGCGGTCGG
GCTGAACGGGGGGTTCGTGCACACAGCCCAGCTTGGAGCGAACGACCTACACCGAACTGAGATACCTACA
GCGTGAGCTATGAGAAAGCGCCACGCTTCCCGAAGGGAGAAAGGCGGACAGGTATCCGGTAAGCGGCAGG
GTCGGAACAGGAGAGCGCACGAGGGAGCTTCCAGGGGGAAACGCCTGGTATCTTTATAGTCCTGTCGGGT
TTCGCCACCTCTGACTTGAGCGTCGATTTTTGTGATGCTCGTCAGGGGGGCGGAGCCTATGGAAAAACGC
CAGCAACGCGGCCTTTTTACGGTTCCTGGCCTTTTGCTGGCCTTTTGCTCACATGTTCTTTCCTGCGTTA
TCCCCTGATTCTGTGGATAACCGTATTACCGCCATGCATTAGTTATTAATAGTAATCAATTACGGGGTCA
TTAGTTCATAGCCCATATATGGAGTTCCG
Features (pLannotate 1.2.2; 15 found; start..end, strand, type, name):
      1..304     +  enhancer       CMV enhancer: human cytomegalovirus immediate early enhancer
    305..508     +  promoter       CMV promoter: human cytomegalovirus (CMV) immediate early promoter
    543..2318    +  CDS            Tgfbr2: TGFR2_MOUSE - Experimental evidence at protein level: Swiss-Prot protein existence level 1. Transmembrane serine/threonine kinase forming with the TGF- beta type I serine/threonine kinase receptor, TGFBR1, the non- promiscuous receptor for the TGF-beta cytokines TGFB1, TGFB2 and TGFB3. Transduces the TGFB1, TGFB2 and TGFB3 signal from the cell surface to the cytoplasm and is thus regulating a plethora of physiological and pathological processes including cell cycle arrest in epithelial and hematopoietic cells, control of mesenchymal cell proliferation and differentiation, wound healing, extrac
   2373..3050    +  CDS            mGeos-M: mGeos-M is a photoswitchable green fluorescent protein published in 2012, derived from Lobophyllia hemprichii. It has low acid sensitivity.
   3069..3152    +  CDS            large T antigen (fragment): large T antigen from SV40 (simian virus 40)
   3175..3296    +  polyA_signal   SV40 poly(A) signal: SV40 polyadenylation signal
   3330..3758    -  rep_origin     f1 ori (sequence partly withheld): f1 bacteriophage origin of replication; arrow indicates direction of (+) strand synthesis
   3785..3889    +  promoter       AmpR promoter: bla
   3891..4248    +  promoter       SV40 promoter: SV40 enhancer and early promoter
   4283..5077    +  CDS            NeoR/KanR: aminoglycoside phosphotransferase from Tn5; aph(3')-II (or nptII); confers resistance to neomycin, kanamycin, and G418 (Geneticin®)
   5098..5250    +  CDS            ble (fragment): BLE_KLEPN - Experimental evidence at protein level: Swiss-Prot protein existence level 1. Binding protein with a strong affinity to the bleomycin family of antibiotics. Binds to CL990; an antimitotic-antibiotic compound. From Klebsiella pneumoniae.
   5309..5356    +  polyA_signal   HSV TK poly(A) signal: herpes simplex virus thymidine kinase polyadenylation signal (Cole and Stacy, 1985)
   5447..5463    -  polyA_signal   bGH poly(A) signal (fragment): bovine growth hormone polyadenylation signal
   5685..6273    +  rep_origin     ori: high-copy-number ColE1/pMB1/pBR322/pUC origin of replication
   6388..6447    +  enhancer       CMV enhancer (fragment): human cytomegalovirus immediate early enhancer
