[The description below was written by a language model from this plasmid's Addgene catalogue record and pLannotate feature annotations shown in this document.]
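Description:
mGeos-M-TBRII-N-18 is a mammalian expression plasmid built on the mGeos-M-N1 backbone, an N1-style fluorescent protein fusion vector. It is propagated in E. coli from a high-copy ColE1/pUC-type origin and also carries an f1 bacteriophage origin. A single NeoR/KanR cassette (Tn5 aminoglycoside phosphotransferase) serves both hosts. A bacterial bla-type promoter drives it for kanamycin selection in bacteria, and the SV40 enhancer/early promoter drives it for G418 selection of transfected mammalian cells, with an HSV TK polyadenylation signal downstream. The sequenced record is about 6.4 kb. The short large T antigen, ble and bGH poly(A) fragments in the annotation look like partial matches to backbone sequence rather than functional elements.

The payload is the mouse TGF-beta type II receptor (Tgfbr2, called TBRII in the record), a transmembrane serine/threonine kinase that partners with the type I receptor to transduce TGF-beta signals. It is expressed from the human CMV immediate early enhancer and promoter and terminated by the SV40 poly(A) signal. The receptor coding sequence lies upstream of mGeos-M, so the fluorescent protein is fused to the receptor's C terminus across a short linker; the "18" in the name may refer to the linker length, but the record does not say so. The depositor notes that the receptor carries an H385N substitution, without stating its functional consequence. mGeos-M is a photoswitchable green fluorescent protein derived from a Lobophyllia hemprichii protein and has low acid sensitivity. The record lists excitation at 503/569 nm and emission at 514/581 nm. The stated purpose is labelling a membrane receptor, so the construct serves as a localization marker for live-cell fluorescence imaging, and the photoswitchable tag could in principle also support super-resolution imaging.
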