Addgene plasmid #57533: mGeos-M-TBRII-N-18
Purpose: Localization: Membrane Receptor, Excitation: 503 / 569, Emission: 514 / 581
Depositing lab: Michael Davidson. Depositing organization: Florida State University, Tallahassee.
Backbone
  Vector backbone: mGeos-M-N1
  Backbone size w/o insert (bp): 4750
  Vector type: Mammalian Expression
  Selectable markers: Neomycin (select with G418)
Growth in bacteria
  Bacterial resistance: Kanamycin, 50 μg/mL
  Growth temperature: 37°C
  Growth strain: DH5alpha
  Copy number: High Copy
Gene/Insert
  Gene/Insert name: TBRII (alt name: NM_001024847.2)
  Species: M. musculus (mouse)
  Mutation: H385N
  Promoter: CMV
  Tag / fusion protein: mGeos-M (C terminal on backbone)
  Cloning method: Unknown
  Sequencing primers: 5′ CMV-F; 3′ SV40pA-R
Terms and licenses: Academic/Nonprofit Terms; Industry Terms
Depositor comments: TBRII contains the H385N mutation . Excitation = 503 / 569; Emission = 514 / 581
How to cite: mGeos-M-TBRII-N-18 was a gift from Michael Davidson (Addgene plasmid # 57533 ; http://n2t.net/addgene:57533 ; RRID:Addgene_57533)
