>Addgene plasmid #57533 | mGeos-M-TBRII-N-18 | depositor partial sequence | sequence record 88675 | insert sequence
GCCATGGCTAGTGACGTCAGATCCGCTAGCGCCACCATGGGTCGGGGGCTGCTCAGGGGCCTGTGGCCGC
TGCACATCGTCCTGTGGACGCGTATCGCCAGCACGATCCCACCGCACGTTCAGAAGTCGGATGTGGAAAT
GGAGGCCCAGAAAGATGAAATCATCTGCCCCAGCTGTAATAGGACTGCCCATCCACTGAGACATATTAAT
AACGACATGATAGTCACTGACAACAACGGTGCAGTCAAGTTTCCACAACTGTGTAAATTTTGTGATGTGA
GATTTTCCACCTGTGACAACCAGAAATCCTGCATGAGCAACTGCAGCATCACCTCCATCTGTGAGAAGCC
ACAGGAAGTCTGTGTGGCTGTATGGAGAAAGAATGACGAGAACATAACACTAGAGACAGTTTGCCATGAC
CCCAAGCTCCCCTACCATGACTTTATTCTGGAAGATGCTGCTTCTCCAAAGTGCATTATGAAGGAAAAAA
AAAAGCCTGGTGAGACTTTCTTCATGTGTTCCTGTAGCTCTGATGAGTGCAATGACAACATCATCTTCTC
AGAAGAATATAACACCAGCAATCCTGACTTGTTGCTAGTCATATTTCAAGTGACAGGCATCAGCCTCCTG
CCACCACTGGGAGTTGCCATATCTGTCATCATCATCTTCTACTGCTACCGCGTTAACCGGCAGCAGAAGC
TGAGTTCAACCTGGGAAACCGGCAAGACGCGGAAGCTCATGGAGTTCAGCGAGCACTGTGCCATCATCCT
GGAAGATGACCGCTCTGACATCAGCTCCACGTGTGCCAACAACATCAACCACAACACAGAGCTGCTGCCC
ATTGAGCTGGACACCCTGGTGGGGAAAGGTCGCTTTGCTGAGGTCTATAAGGCCAAGCTGAAGCAGAACA
CTTCAGAGCAGTTTGAGACAGTGGCAGTCAAGATCTTTCCCTATGAGGAGTATGCCTCTTGGAAGACAGA
GAAGGACATCTTCTCAGACATCAATCTGAAGCATGAGAACATACTCCAGTTCCTGACGGCTGAGGAGCGG
AAGACGGAGTTGGGGAAACAATACTGGCTGATCACCGCCTTCCACGCCAAGGGCAACCTACAGGAGTACC
TGACGCGGCATGTCATCAGCTGGGAGGACCTGCGCAAGCTGGGCAGCTCCCTCGCCCGGGGGATTGCTAA
CCTCCACAGTGATCACACTCCATGTGGGAGGCCCAAGATGCCCATCGTGCACAGGGACCTCAAGAGCTCC
AATATCCTCGTGAAGAACGACCTAACCTGCTGCCTGTGTGACTTTGGGCTTTCCCTGCGTCTGGACCCTA
CTCTGTCTGTGGATGACCTGGCTAACAGTGGGCAGGTGGGAACTGCAAGATACATGGCTCCAGAAGTCCT
AGAATCCAGGATGAATTTGGAGAATGTTGAGTCCTTCAAGCAGACCGATGTCTACTCCATGGCTCTGGTG
CTCTGGGAAATGACATCTCGCTGTAATGCAGTGGGAGAAGTAAAAGATTATGAGCCTCCATTTGGTTCCA
AGGTGCGGGAGCACCCCTGTGTCGAAAGCATGAAGGACAACGTGTTGAGAGATCGAGGGCGACCAGAAAT
TCCCAGCTTCTGGCTCAACCACCAGGGCATCCAGATGGTGTGTGAGACGTTGACTGAGTGCTGGGACCAC
GACCCAGAGGCCCGTCTCACAGCCCAGTGTGTGGCAGAACGCTTCAGTGAGCTGGAGCATCTGGACAGGC
TCTCGGGGAGGAGCTGCTCGGAGGAGAAGATTCCTGAAGACGGCTCCCTAAACACTACCAAAAGCAGCGG
TGGAGCAAGCGCAGCCAGTGGTAGCGCGGATCCACCGGTCGCCACCATGAGTGCGATTAAGCCAGACATG
AAGATCAAACTCCGTATGGAAGGCAACGTAAACGGGCACCACTTTGTGATCGACGGAGATGGTACAGGCA
AGCCTTTTGAGGGAAAACAGAGTATGGATCTTGAAGTCAAAGAGGGCGGACCTCTGCCTTTTGCCTTTGA
TATCCTGACCACTGCATTCATGTACGGCAACAGGGTATTCGCCAAATATCCAGACAACATACAAGACTAT
TTTAAGCAGTCGTTTCCTAAGGGGTATTCGTGGGAACGAAGCTTGACTTTCGAAGACGGGGGCATTTGCA
TTGCCAGAAACGACATAACAATGGAAGGGGACACTTTCTATAATAAAGTTCGATTTTATGGTACCAACTT
TCCCGCCAATGGTCCAGTTATGCAGAAGAAGACGCTGAAATGGGAGCCCTCCACTGAGAAAATGTATGTG
CGTGATGGAGTGCTGACGGGTGATATTCATATGGCTTTGTTGCTTGAAGGAAATGCCCATTACCGATGTG
ACTTCAGAACTACTTACAAAGCTAAGGAGAAGGGTGTCAAGTTACCAGGCTACCACTTTGTGGACCACTG
CATTGAGATTTTAAGCCATGACAAAGATTACAACAAGGTTAAGCTGTATGAGCATGCTGTTGCTCATTCT
GGATTGCCTGACAATGCCAGACGATAAGCGGCCGCGACTCTAGATCATAATCAGCCATACCACATTGTAG
AGGATTTTCCC
